Addgene plasmid #191052: pEY48
Purpose: klp-6 fluorescent neural reporter driving nuclear mNeptune2.5 and CyOFP1 expression (refer to NeuroPAL paper for expression)
Depositing lab: Oliver Hobert & Eviatar Yemini. Depositing organization: Columbia University. Publication: NeuroPAL: A Multicolor Atlas for Whole-Brain Neuronal Identification in C. elegans. Yemini E, Lin A, Nejatbakhsh A, Varol E, Sun R, Mena GE, Samuel ADT, Paninski L, Venkatachalam V, Hobert O. Cell. 2021 Jan 7;184(1):272-288.e11. doi: 10.1016/j.cell.2020.12.012. Epub 2020 Dec 29. PubMed 33378642.
Backbone
  Vector backbone: pPD95.62
  Vector type: Worm Expression
Growth in bacteria
  Bacterial resistance: Ampicillin, 100 μg/mL
  Growth temperature: 37°C
  Growth strain: DH5alpha
  Copy number: Unknown
Gene/Insert
  Gene/Insert name: klp-6
  Species: C. elegans (nematode)
  Mutation: None
  Entrez Gene: klp-6 (a.k.a. CELE_R144.1)
  Cloning method: Gibson Cloning
Terms and licenses: Academic/Nonprofit Terms; Industry Terms: Not Available to Industry
How to cite: pEY48 was a gift from Oliver Hobert & Eviatar Yemini (Addgene plasmid # 191052 ; http://n2t.net/addgene:191052 ; RRID:Addgene_191052)
