[The description below was written by a language model from this plasmid's Addgene catalogue record and pLannotate feature annotations shown in this document.]
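Description:
pEY48 is a C. elegans expression plasmid built on the pPD95.62 backbone, one of the standard worm reporter vectors, and assembled by Gibson cloning. It is maintained in E. coli through a high-copy ColE1/pUC-type origin and selected with ampicillin via the β-lactamase gene and its native promoter. The annotation also picks up typical pUC-derived remnants (lac promoter and operator, CAP binding site, fragments of lacI, lacZα, rop, bom and the multiple cloning site), which are backbone leftovers rather than functional parts of the reporter.

The listed insert is klp-6, a C. elegans kinesin-like protein gene. Since the stated purpose is a klp-6 neural reporter, this is most likely klp-6 regulatory sequence rather than coding sequence. The feature table does not annotate this element, but an unannotated stretch of roughly a kilobase upstream of the fluorophores would be consistent with it. Downstream lie two fluorescent protein coding sequences in the same orientation: the far-red mNeptune2.5 and the long-Stokes-shift orange CyOFP1. Each is preceded by a short match to worm-optimised GFP, probably shared leader or synthetic intron sequence. CyOFP1 is followed closely by his-11, encoding histone H2B, which is commonly used to tether a fluorophore to chromatin and fits the stated nuclear localisation. The record does not say how the two fluorophores are coupled or how mNeptune2.5 is directed to the nucleus. A short aex-5 match further downstream may reflect 3' flanking sequence from the backbone, and no 3' UTR is annotated.

The plasmid is one of the NeuroPAL reporter components, in which combinations of spectrally distinct nuclear fluorophores give neurons a colour code for whole-brain neuronal identification. The record refers to the NeuroPAL publication for the expression pattern.
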