Features (pLannotate 1.2.2; 17 found; start..end, strand, type, name):
    152..169     -  misc_feature   MCS (fragment): pUC18/19 multiple cloning site
   1171..1189    -  CDS            lacZα (fragment): LacZα fragment of β-galactosidase; lacZ fragment
   1344..1394    +  CDS            mEGFP (fragment): monomeric enhanced GFP, optimized with synthetic introns for expression in C. elegans
   1401..2231    +  CDS            mNeptune2.5: mNeptune2.5 is a basic (constitutively fluorescent) red fluorescent protein published in 2014, derived from Entacmaea quadricolor. It is reported to be a rapidly-maturing monomer with moderate acid sensitivity.
   2363..2414    +  CDS            mEGFP (fragment): monomeric enhanced GFP, optimized with synthetic introns for expression in C. elegans
   2421..3221    +  CDS            CyOFP1: CyOFP1 is a basic (constitutively fluorescent) long stokes shift fluorescent protein published in 2016, derived from Entacmaea quadricolor. It is reported to be a very rapidly-maturing monomer with moderate acid sensitivity.
   3246..3608    +  CDS            his-11: H2B1_CAEEL - Experimental evidence at protein level: Swiss-Prot protein existence level 1. Core component of nucleosome. Nucleosomes wrap and compact DNA into chromatin, limiting DNA accessibility to the cellular machineries which require DNA as a template. Histones thereby play a central role in transcription regulation, DNA repair, DNA replication and chromosomal stability. DNA accessibility is regulated via a complex set of post-translational modifications of histones, also called histone code, and nucleosome remodeling. From Caenorhabditis elegans.
   4218..4370    +  CDS            aex-5 (fragment): AEX5_CAEEL - Also known as kpc-3 From Caenorhabditis elegans.
   4498..4533    +  CDS            rop (fragment): Rop protein, which maintains plasmids at low copy number; rop
   4635..4734    +  misc_feature   bom (fragment): basis of mobility region from pBR322
   4832..4936    +  promoter       AmpR promoter: bla
   4937..5797    +  CDS            AmpR: β-lactamase; bla; confers resistance to ampicillin, carbenicillin, and related antibiotics
   5968..6556    +  rep_origin     ori: high-copy-number ColE1/pMB1/pBR322/pUC origin of replication
   6739..6831    +  CDS            lacI (fragment): lac repressor; lacI; The lac repressor binds to the lac operator to inhibit transcription in E. coli. This inhibition can be relieved by adding lactose or isopropyl-β-D-thiogalactopyranoside (IPTG).
   6844..6865    +  protein_bind   CAP binding site: CAP binding activates transcription in the presence of cAMP. E. coli catabolite activator protein
   6880..6910    +  promoter       lac promoter: promoter for the E. coli lac operon
   6918..6934    +  protein_bind   lac operator: The lac repressor binds to the lac operator to inhibit transcription in E. coli. This inhibition can be relieved by adding lactose or isopropyl-β-D-thiogalactopyranoside (IPTG). lac repressor encoded by lacI
>Addgene plasmid #191052 | pEY48 | addgene full sequence | sequence record 376016 | Addgene NGS Result
TCACACAGGAAACAGCTATGACCATGATTACGCCAAGCTGTAAGTTTAAACATGATCTTACTAACTAACT
ATTCTCATTTAAATTTTCAGAGCTTAAAAATGGCTGAAATCACTCACAACGATGGATACGCTAACAACTT
GGAAATGAAATAAGCTTGCATGCCTGCAGTTGGAAAGTTTGGTAAGTTGCCAAAATGACTAGATACTTTT
AAATATCTAACACGTTTTGGAGTTTGCTACGATATTCGGGTTTTTTGGATAATTATATTCATAAGTAAAA
AATCGGATAAATGCTGTCAAAGTTGAAATAAACTATCCGAGGCTTTATCAAAAAATCAATTGTTTTCAGA
AATTCTGTGCATTTATTCAACTTTTTGTTCTCTGATTCCAATCTTCAATCTTCATTAAATACAACTTCAT
ACAAATTTTTCTTCTTCACATCAAACACCGTTTGGTCCGTTTCCTTTCGTCGCTTGGAGACCTACATGGC
AACATTGACTCCACGTGTATGTAGAAGAAGGGTCCCATTCTCCACGCTTTACTACACTCTATACTGAATT
TTCCATTTATTTTCTTGTCCTTTTCATTTTAAAAACATTTTTCCGTTCGGATTTGTTTACAAATTTTGTT
CTCTCTGATAGAAGTATTCAATTATTATACTTTTAATCTGTAAATTAAAAAAAAAAACTAAATCCTTTTC
TCATATCACGGGAACAATAAATCATGAGAATGCGTACTTGGTGCATTTTATTTGACGCGCGATATCTCTT
ATCGAAAACTACAGTAAGAGCTTAAATATCTATTGTTATTTGAGTTCTTACTGTAGTTTTCGCTAAGAGA
TATCGCGCGTCAAATAAAATGCACCAAGTACACATTCTCATGATTTATTGTTCCCGTAATACCAACCAAT
TATTGCGACGCAATACCTTCATATACATTTTTTAATTTTAAAAATTTTTTTTAAAATATAGTTGAGATCC
TTGTTGTAGTACGGTAGTAGTACGAAGATATTCCAATGTTTCTTTAAAAAAATTTTCCAACCAAATTTAG
TTCTAAATTTATTAGTTGAACTTTTCAGAATACCCGGGATTGGCCAAAGGACCCAAAGGTATGTTTCGAA
TGATACTAACATAACATAGAACATTTTCAGGAGGACCCTTGGAGGGTACCGGTTTTCCCAGTCACGACGC
GTGGTACCGAGCTCAGAAAAAATGACCGCTCCAAAGAAGAAACGCAAAGTACCGAGCTCAGAAAAAATGA
CGGCACCTAAAAAGAAACGCAAAGTACCGGTCGCCGAGAAGACAGCCCCAAAAAAGAAGCGTAAAGTTCC
ACGCGTCATGGGAGTAAGTTTAAACAGTTCGGTACTAACTAACCATACATATTTAAATTTTCAGCGCGCT
GTCTCCAAGGGAGAGGAGCTCATCAAGGAGAACATGCACACCAAGCTCTACATGGAGGGAACCGTCAACA
ACCACCACTTCAAGTGCACCCACGAAGGGGAGGGCAAGCCCTACGAGGGCACCCAGACCAACAGGATTAA
GGTGGTGGAGGGAGGCCCCCTGCCGTTCGCATTCGACATCCTGGCCACCTGCTTTATGTACGGGAGCAAG
ACCTTCATCAACCACACCCAAGGAATCCCAGACTTCTTCAAGCAATCCTTCGTAAGTTTAAACATGATTT
TACTAACTAACTAATCTGATTTAAATTTTCAGCCTGAGGGCTTCACATGGGAGAGAGTCACCACATACGA
AGACGGGGGCGTGCTTACCGTTACCCAGGACACCAGCCTCCAGGACGGCTGCTTGATCTACAACGTCAAG
CTCAGAGGGGTGAACTTCCCATCCAACGGCCCTGTGATGCAGAAGAAAACACTCGGCTGGGAGGCCAGTA
CCGAGACCCTGTACCCCGCTGACGGCGGCCTGGAAGGCAGATGCGACATGGCCCTGAAGCTCGTGGGCGG
GGGCCACCTGCACTGCAACCTGAAGACCACATACAGATCCAAGAAACCCGCTAAGAACCTCAAGATGCCA
GGAGTAAGTTTAAACATATATATACTAACTAACCCTGATTATTTAAATTTTCAGGTCTACTTTGTGGACC
GCAGACTGGAAAGAATCAAGGAGGCCGACAATGAGACCTACGTCGAGCAGCACGAGGTGGCTGTGGCCAG
ATACTGCGACCTCCCTAGCAAACTGGGGCACAAACTTAATGGCATGGACGAGCTGTACAAGGAGGGACGT
GGATCCCTCCTCACCTGCGGAGACGTCGAGGAGAACCCAGGACCAATGACCGCTCCAAAGAAGAAGCGCA
AGGTTCCAGTCGAGAAGATGACTGCCCCAAAAAAGAAACGTAAGGTCCCGCGGGTAAGTTTAAACAGTTC
GGTACTAACTAACCATACATATTTAAATTTTCAGCGCGCTGTGTCAAAAGGAGAAGAGCTTATTAAGGAG
AATATGCGTTCCAAGCTCTACCTCGAGGGATCCGTCAACGGACACCAATTCAAGTGCACCCACGAGGGAG
AGGGAAAGCCATACGAGGGAAAGCAAACCAACCGTATCAAGGTCGTCGAGGGAGGACCACTCCCATTCGC
CTTCGACATCCTCGCCACCCACTTCATGTACGGATCCAAGGTAAGTTTAAACATATATATACTAACTAAC
CCTGATTATTTAAATTTTCAGGTCTTCATCAAGTACCCAGCCGACCTCCCAGACTACTTCAAGCAATCCT
TCCCAGAGGGATTCACCTGGGAGCGTGTCATGGTCTTCGAGGACGGAGGAGTCCTCACCGCCACCCAAGA
CACCTCCCTCCAAGACGGAGAGCTCATCTACAACGTCAAGGTCCGTGGAGTCAACTTCCCAGCCAACGGA
CCAGTCATGCAAAAGAAGACCCTCGGATGGGAGCCATCCACCGAGACCATGTACCCAGCCGACGGAGGAC
TCGAGGGACGTTGCGACAAGGTAAGTTTAAACATGATTTTACTAACTAACTAATCTGATTTAAATTTTCA
GGCCCTCAAGCTCGTCGGAGGAGGACACCTCCACGTCAACTTCAAGACCACCTACAAGTCCAAGAAGCCA
GTCAAGATGCCAGGAGTCCACTACGTCGACCGTCGTCTCGAGCGTATCAAGGAGGCCGACAACGAGACCT
ACGTCGAGCAATACGAGCACGCCGTCGCCCGTTACTCCAACCTCGGAGGAGGAATGGACGAGCTCTACAA
GCCTAGGATACCGGTGGGTGAAGACCCACCAAAGCCATCTGCCAAGGGAGCCAAGAAGGCCGCCAAGACC
GTTACGAAGCCAAAGGACGGAAAGAAGAGACGTCATGCCCGTAAGGAATCATACTCCGTCTACATCTACC
GTGTCCTCAAGCAAGTTCATCCAGACACTGGAGTTTCCTCCAAAGCCATGTCTATCATGAACTCTTTTGT
CAACGATGTCTTCGAGCGTATTGCTGCTGAAGCATCCCGTCTTGCTCACTACAACAAGCGTTCCACAATC
TCATCCCGCGAAATTCAGACCGCTGTCCGTCTGATCCTTCCAGGAGAGCTTGCCAAGCACGCCGTGTCTG
AGGGAACCAAGGCCGTTACCAAGTACACTTCCAGCAAGTAGGAATTCCAACTGAGCGCCGGTCGCTACCA
TTACCAACTTGTCTGGTGTCAAAAATAATAGGGGCCGCTGTCATCAGAGTAAGTTTAAACTGAGTTCTAC
TAACTAACGAGTAATATTTAAATTTTCAGCATCTCGCGCCCGTGCCTCTGACTTCTAAGTCCAATTACTC
TTCAACATCCCTACATGCTCTTTCTCCCTGTGCTCCCACCCCCTATTTTTGTTATTATCAAAAAACTTCT
CTTAATTTCTTTGTTTTTTAGCTTCTTTTAAGTCACCTCTAACAATGAAATTGTGTAGATTCAAAAATAG
AATTAATTCGTAATAAAAAGTCGAAAAAAATTGTGCTCCCTCCCCCCATTAATAATAATTCTATCCCAAA
ATCTACACAATGTTCTGTGTACACTTCTTATGTTTTTTACTTCTGATAAATTTTTTTGAAACATCATAGA
AAAAACCGCACACAAAATACCTTATCATATGTTACGTTTCAGTTTATGACCGCAATTTTTATTTCTTCGC
ACGTCTGGGCCTCTCATGACGTCAAATCATGCTCATCGTGAAAAAGTTTTGGAGTATTTTTGGAATTTTT
CAATCAAGTGAAAGTTTATGAAATTAATTTTCCTGCTTTTGCTTTTTGGGGTTTCCCCTATTGTTTGTCA
AGATTTCGAGGACGGCGTTTTTCTTGCTAAAATCACAAGTATTGATGAGCACGATGCAAGAAAGATCGGA
AGAAGGTTTGGGTTTGAGGCTCAGTGGAAGGTGAGTAGAAGTTGATAATTTGAAAGTGGAGTAGTGTCTA
TGGGGTTTTTGCCTTAAATGACAGAATACATTCCCAATATACCAAACATAACTGTTTCCTACTAGTCGGC
CGTACGGGCCCTTTCGTCTCGCGCGTTTCGGTGATGACGGTGAAAACCTCTGACACATGCAGCTCCCGGA
GACGGTCACAGCTTGTCTGTAAGCGGATGCCGGGAGCAGACAAGCCCGTCAGGGCGCGTCAGCGGGTGTT
GGCGGGTGTCGGGGCTGGCTTAACTATGCGGCATCAGAGCAGATTGTACTGAGAGTGCACCATATGCGGT
GTGAAATACCGCACAGATGCGTAAGGAGAAAATACCGCATCAGGCGGCCTTAAGGGCCTCGTGATACGCC
TATTTTTATAGGTTAATGTCATGATAATAATGGTTTCTTAGACGTCAGGTGGCACTTTTCGGGGAAATGT
GCGCGGAACCCCTATTTGTTTATTTTTCTAAATACATTCAAATATGTATCCGCTCATGAGACAATAACCC
TGATAAATGCTTCAATAATATTGAAAAAGGAAGAGTATGAGTATTCAACATTTCCGTGTCGCCCTTATTC
CCTTTTTTGCGGCATTTTGCCTTCCTGTTTTTGCTCACCCAGAAACGCTGGTGAAAGTAAAAGATGCTGA
AGATCAGTTGGGTGCACGAGTGGGTTACATCGAACTGGATCTCAACAGCGGTAAGATCCTTGAGAGTTTT
CGCCCCGAAGAACGTTTTCCAATGATGAGCACTTTTAAAGTTCTGCTATGTGGCGCGGTATTATCCCGTA
TTGACGCCGGGCAAGAGCAACTCGGTCGCCGCATACACTATTCTCAGAATGACTTGGTTGAGTACTCACC
AGTCACAGAAAAGCATCTTACGGATGGCATGACAGTAAGAGAATTATGCAGTGCTGCCATAACCATGAGT
GATAACACTGCGGCCAACTTACTTCTGACAACGATCGGAGGACCGAAGGAGCTAACCGCTTTTTTGCACA
ACATGGGGGATCATGTAACTCGCCTTGATCGTTGGGAACCGGAGCTGAATGAAGCCATACCAAACGACGA
GCGTGACACCACGATGCCTGTAGCAATGGCAACAACGTTGCGCAAACTATTAACTGGCGAACTACTTACT
CTAGCTTCCCGGCAACAATTAATAGACTGGATGGAGGCGGATAAAGTTGCAGGACCACTTCTGCGCTCGG
CCCTTCCGGCTGGCTGGTTTATTGCTGATAAATCTGGAGCCGGTGAGCGTGGGTCTCGCGGTATCATTGC
AGCACTGGGGCCAGATGGTAAGCCCTCCCGTATCGTAGTTATCTACACGACGGGGAGTCAGGCAACTATG
GATGAACGAAATAGACAGATCGCTGAGATAGGTGCCTCACTGATTAAGCATTGGTAACTGTCAGACCAAG
TTTACTCATATATACTTTAGATTGATTTAAAACTTCATTTTTAATTTAAAAGGATCTAGGTGAAGATCCT
TTTTGATAATCTCATGACCAAAATCCCTTAACGTGAGTTTTCGTTCCACTGAGCGTCAGACCCCGTAGAA
AAGATCAAAGGATCTTCTTGAGATCCTTTTTTTCTGCGCGTAATCTGCTGCTTGCAAACAAAAAAACCAC
CGCTACCAGCGGTGGTTTGTTTGCCGGATCAAGAGCTACCAACTCTTTTTCCGAAGGTAACTGGCTTCAG
CAGAGCGCAGATACCAAATACTGTTCTTCTAGTGTAGCCGTAGTTAGGCCACCACTTCAAGAACTCTGTA
GCACCGCCTACATACCTCGCTCTGCTAATCCTGTTACCAGTGGCTGCTGCCAGTGGCGATAAGTCGTGTC
TTACCGGGTTGGACTCAAGACGATAGTTACCGGATAAGGCGCAGCGGTCGGGCTGAACGGGGGGTTCGTG
CACACAGCCCAGCTTGGAGCGAACGACCTACACCGAACTGAGATACCTACAGCGTGAGCTATGAGAAAGC
GCCACGCTTCCCGAAGGGAGAAAGGCGGACAGGTATCCGGTAAGCGGCAGGGTCGGAACAGGAGAGCGCA
CGAGGGAGCTTCCAGGGGGAAACGCCTGGTATCTTTATAGTCCTGTCGGGTTTCGCCACCTCTGACTTGA
GCGTCGATTTTTGTGATGCTCGTCAGGGGGGCGGAGCCTATGGAAAAACGCCAGCAACGCGGCCTTTTTA
CGGTTCCTGGCCTTTTGCTGGCCTTTTGCTCACATGTTCTTTCCTGCGTTATCCCCTGATTCTGTGGATA
ACCGTATTACCGCCTTTGAGTGAGCTGATACCGCTCGCCGCAGCCGAACGACCGAGCGCAGCGAGTCAGT
GAGCGAGGAAGCGGAAGAGCGCCCAATACGCAAACCGCCTCTCCCCGCGCGTTGGCCGATTCATTAATGC
AGCTGGCACGACAGGTTTCCCGACTGGAAAGCGGGCAGTGAGCGCAACGCAATTAATGTGAGTTAGCTCA
CTCATTAGGCACCCCAGGCTTTACACTTTATGCTTCCGGCTCGTATGTTGTGTGGAATTGTGAGCGGATA
ACAATT
